>Addgene plasmid #42010 | pmyc-GFP-TNRC6A-(457-532) | depositor full sequence | sequence record 56751 | pmyc-GFP-TNRC6A-(457-532) sequence 6340 bps
GACGGATCGGGAGATCTCCCGATCCCCTATGGTGCACTCTCAGTACAATCTGCTCTGATGCCGCATAGTT
AAGCCAGTATCTGCTCCCTGCTTGTGTGTTGGAGGTCGCTGAGTAGTGCGCGAGCAAAATTTAAGCTACA
ACAAGGCAAGGCTTGACCGACAATTGCATGAAGAATCTGCTTAGGGTTAGGCGTTTTGCGCTGCTTCGCG
ATGTACGGGCCAGATATACGCGTTGACATTGATTATTGACTAGTTATTAATAGTAATCAATTACGGGGTC
ATTAGTTCATAGCCCATATATGGAGTTCCGCGTTACATAACTTACGGTAAATGGCCCGCCTGGCTGACCG
CCCAACGACCCCCGCCCATTGACGTCAATAATGACGTATGTTCCCATAGTAACGCCAATAGGGACTTTCC
ATTGACGTCAATGGGTGGAGTATTTACGGTAAACTGCCCACTTGGCAGTACATCAAGTGTATCATATGCC
AAGTACGCCCCCTATTGACGTCAATGACGGTAAATGGCCCGCCTGGCATTATGCCCAGTACATGACCTTA
TGGGACTTTCCTACTTGGCAGTACATCTACGTATTAGTCATCGCTATTACCATGGTGATGCGGTTTTGGC
AGTACATCAATGGGCGTGGATAGCGGTTTGACTCACGGGGATTTCCAAGTCTCCACCCCATTGACGTCAA
TGGGAGTTTGTTTTGGCACCAAAATCAACGGGACTTTCCAAAATGTCGTAACAACTCCGCCCCATTGACG
CAAATGGGCGGTAGGCGTGTACGGTGGGAGGTCTATATAAGCAGAGCTCTCTGGCTAACTAGAGAACCCA
CTGCTTACTGGCTTATCGAAATTAATACGACTCACTATAGGGAGACCCAAGCTGGCTAGCCCACCAATGG
AACAAAAACTCATCTCAGAAGAGGATCTGTCCGGCGGCATGGTGAGCAAGGGCGAGGAGCTGTTCACCGG
GGTGGTGCCCATCCTGGTCGAGCTGGACGGCGACGTAAACGGCCACAAGTTCAGCGTGTCCGGCGAGGGC
GAGGGCGATGCCACCTACGGCAAGCTGACCCTGAAGTTCATCTGCACCACCGGCAAGCTGCCCGTGCCCT
GGCCCACCCTCGTGACCACCCTGACCTACGGCGTGCAGTGCTTCAGCCGCTACCCCGACCACATGAAGCA
GCACGACTTCTTCAAGTCCGCCATGCCCGAAGGCTACGTCCAGGAGCGCACCATCTTCTTCAAGGACGAC
GGCAACTACAAGACCCGCGCCGAGGTGAAGTTCGAGGGCGACACCCTGGTGAACCGCATCGAGCTGAAGG
GCATCGACTTCAAGGAGGACGGCAACATCCTGGGGCACAAGCTGGAGTACAACTACAACAGCCACAACGT
CTATATCATGGCCGACAAGCAGAAGAACGGCATCAAGGTGAACTTCAAGATCCGCCACAACATCGAGGAC
GGCAGCGTGCAGCTCGCCGACCACTACCAGCAGAACACCCCCATCGGCGACGGCCCCGTGCTGCTGCCCG
ACAACCACTACCTGAGCACCCAGTCCGCCCTGAGCAAAGACCCCAACGAGAAGCGCGATCACATGGTCCT
GCTGGAGTTCGTGACCGCCGCCGGGATCACTCTCGGCATGGACGAGCTGTACAAGAAGCTTAGAACTGAC
TTAGATCCACGTGTCCTGTCCAACTCTGGTTGGGGACAGACTCCTATTAAGCAGAATACTGCCTGGGATA
CAGAAACATCACCTAGAGGGGAACGAAAGACTGACAATGGGACAGAGGCCTGGGGAAGCTCTGCAACACA
GACTTTTAACTCAGGGGCATGTATAGATAAGACTAGCCCTAATGGTAATGATACCTCATCTGTATCAGGG
TGGGGCGATTGATCTAGAGGGCCCGTTTAAACCCGCTGATCAGCCTCGACTGTGCCTTCTAGTTGCCAGC
CATCTGTTGTTTGCCCCTCCCCCGTGCCTTCCTTGACCCTGGAAGGTGCCACTCCCACTGTCCTTTCCTA
ATAAAATGAGGAAATTGCATCGCATTGTCTGAGTAGGTGTCATTCTATTCTGGGGGGTGGGGTGGGGCAG
GACAGCAAGGGGGAGGATTGGGAAGACAATAGCAGGCATGCTGGGGATGCGGTGGGCTCTATGGCTTCTG
AGGCGGAAAGAACCAGCTGGGGCTCTAGGGGGTATCCCC
[124 nt withheld, positions 2210-2333]
C
[91 nt withheld, positions 2335-2425]
A
[49 nt withheld, positions 2427-2475]
CCTTTGACGTTGGAGTCCACGTTCTTT
[37 nt withheld, positions 2503-2539]
ACCCTATCTCGGTCTATTCTTTTGATTTATAAGGGATTTTGCCGATTTCGGCCTATTGGTTAAAAAATGA
GCTGATTTAACAAAAATTTAACGCGAATTAATTCTGTGGAATGTGTGTCAGTTAGGGTGTGGAAAGTCCC
CAGGCTCCCCAGCAGGCAGAAGTATGCAAAGCATGCATCTCAATTAGTCAGCAACCAGGTGTGGAAAGTC
CCCAGGCTCCCCAGCAGGCAGAAGTATGCAAAGCATGCATCTCAATTAGTCAGCAACCATAGTCCCGCCC
CTAACTCCGCCCATCCCGCCCCTAACTCCGCCCAGTTCCGCCCATTCTCCGCCCCATGGCTGACTAATTT
TTTTTATTTATGCAGAGGCCGAGGCCGCCTCTGCCTCTGAGCTATTCCAGAAGTAGTGAGGAGGCTTTTT
TGGAGGCCTAGGCTTTTGCAAAAAGCTCCCGGGAGCTTGTATATCCATTTTCGGATCTGATCAAGAGACA
GGATGAGGATCGTTTCGCATGATTGAACAAGATGGATTGCACGCAGGTTCTCCGGCCGCTTGGGTGGAGA
GGCTATTCGGCTATGACTGGGCACAACAGACAATCGGCTGCTCTGATGCCGCCGTGTTCCGGCTGTCAGC
GCAGGGGCGCCCGGTTCTTTTTGTCAAGACCGACCTGTCCGGTGCCCTGAATGAACTGCAGGACGAGGCA
GCGCGGCTATCGTGGCTGGCCACGACGGGCGTTCCTTGCGCAGCTGTGCTCGACGTTGTCACTGAAGCGG
GAAGGGACTGGCTGCTATTGGGCGAAGTGCCGGGGCAGGATCTCCTGTCATCTCACCTTGCTCCTGCCGA
GAAAGTATCCATCATGGCTGATGCAATGCGGCGGCTGCATACGCTTGATCCGGCTACCTGCCCATTCGAC
CACCAAGCGAAACATCGCATCGAGCGAGCACGTACTCGGATGGAAGCCGGTCTTGTCGATCAGGATGATC
TGGACGAAGAGCATCAGGGGCTCGCGCCAGCCGAACTGTTCGCCAGGCTCAAGGCGCGCATGCCCGACGG
CGAGGATCTCGTCGTGACCCATGGCGATGCCTGCTTGCCGAATATCATGGTGGAAAATGGCCGCTTTTCT
GGATTCATCGACTGTGGCCGGCTGGGTGTGGCGGACCGCTATCAGGACATAGCGTTGGCTACCCGTGATA
TTGCTGAAGAGCTTGGCGGCGAATGGGCTGACCGCTTCCTCGTGCTTTACGGTATCGCCGCTCCCGATTC
GCAGCGCATCGCCTTCTATCGCCTTCTTGACGAGTTCTTCTGAGCGGGACTCTGGGGTTCGAAATGACCG
ACCAAGCGACGCCCAACCTGCCATCACGAGATTTCGATTCCACCGCCGCCTTCTATGAAAGGTTGGGCTT
CGGAATCGTTTTCCGGGACGCCGGCTGGATGATCCTCCAGCGCGGGGATCTCATGCTGGAGTTCTTCGCC
CACCCCAACTTGTTTATTGCAGCTTATAATGGTTACAAATAAAGCAATAGCATCACAAATTTCACAAATA
AAGCATTTTTTTCACTGCATTCTAGTTGTGGTTTGTCCAAACTCATCAATGTATCTTATCATGTCTGTAT
ACCGTCGACCTCTAGCTAGAGCTTGGCGTAATCATGGTCATAGCTGTTTCCTGTGTGAAATTGTTATCCG
CTCACAATTCCACACAACATACGAGCCGGAAGCATAAAGTGTAAAGCCTGGGGTGCCTAATGAGTGAGCT
AACTCACATTAATTGCGTTGCGCTCACTGCCCGCTTTCCAGTCGGGAAACCTGTCGTGCCAGCTGCATTA
ATGAATCGGCCAACGCGCGGGGAGAGGCGGTTTGCGTATTGGGCGCTCTTCCGCTTCCTCGCTCACTGAC
TCGCTGCGCTCGGTCGTTCGGCTGCGGCGAGCGGTATCAGCTCACTCAAAGGCGGTAATACGGTTATCCA
CAGAATCAGGGGATAACGCAGGAAAGAACATGTGAGCAAAAGGCCAGCAAAAGGCCAGGAACCGTAAAAA
GGCCGCGTTGCTGGCGTTTTTCCATAGGCTCCGCCCCCCTGACGAGCATCACAAAAATCGACGCTCAAGT
CAGAGGTGGCGAAACCCGACAGGACTATAAAGATACCAGGCGTTTCCCCCTGGAAGCTCCCTCGTGCGCT
CTCCTGTTCCGACCCTGCCGCTTACCGGATACCTGTCCGCCTTTCTCCCTTCGGGAAGCGTGGCGCTTTC
TCATAGCTCACGCTGTAGGTATCTCAGTTCGGTGTAGGTCGTTCGCTCCAAGCTGGGCTGTGTGCACGAA
CCCCCCGTTCAGCCCGACCGCTGCGCCTTATCCGGTAACTATCGTCTTGAGTCCAACCCGGTAAGACACG
ACTTATCGCCACTGGCAGCAGCCACTGGTAACAGGATTAGCAGAGCGAGGTATGTAGGCGGTGCTACAGA
GTTCTTGAAGTGGTGGCCTAACTACGGCTACACTAGAAGAACAGTATTTGGTATCTGCGCTCTGCTGAAG
CCAGTTACCTTCGGAAAAAGAGTTGGTAGCTCTTGATCCGGCAAACAAACCACCGCTGGTAGCGGTTTTT
TTGTTTGCAAGCAGCAGATTACGCGCAGAAAAAAAGGATCTCAAGAAGATCCTTTGATCTTTTCTACGGG
GTCTGACGCTCAGTGGAACGAAAACTCACGTTAAGGGATTTTGGTCATGAGATTATCAAAAAGGATCTTC
ACCTAGATCCTTTTAAATTAAAAATGAAGTTTTAAATCAATCTAAAGTATATATGAGTAAACTTGGTCTG
ACAGTTACCAATGCTTAATCAGTGAGGCACCTATCTCAGCGATCTGTCTATTTCGTTCATCCATAGTTGC
CTGACTCCCCGTCGTGTAGATAACTACGATACGGGAGGGCTTACCATCTGGCCCCAGTGCTGCAATGATA
CCGCGAGACCCACGCTCACCGGCTCCAGATTTATCAGCAATAAACCAGCCAGCCGGAAGGGCCGAGCGCA
GAAGTGGTCCTGCAACTTTATCCGCCTCCATCCAGTCTATTAATTGTTGCCGGGAAGCTAGAGTAAGTAG
TTCGCCAGTTAATAGTTTGCGCAACGTTGTTGCCATTGCTACAGGCATCGTGGTGTCACGCTCGTCGTTT
GGTATGGCTTCATTCAGCTCCGGTTCCCAACGATCAAGGCGAGTTACATGATCCCCCATGTTGTGCAAAA
AAGCGGTTAGCTCCTTCGGTCCTCCGATCGTTGTCAGAAGTAAGTTGGCCGCAGTGTTATCACTCATGGT
TATGGCAGCACTGCATAATTCTCTTACTGTCATGCCATCCGTAAGATGCTTTTCTGTGACTGGTGAGTAC
TCAACCAAGTCATTCTGAGAATAGTGTATGCGGCGACCGAGTTGCTCTTGCCCGGCGTCAATACGGGATA
ATACCGCGCCACATAGCAGAACTTTAAAAGTGCTCATCATTGGAAAACGTTCTTCGGGGCGAAAACTCTC
AAGGATCTTACCGCTGTTGAGATCCAGTTCGATGTAACCCACTCGTGCACCCAACTGATCTTCAGCATCT
TTTACTTTCACCAGCGTTTCTGGGTGAGCAAAAACAGGAAGGCAAAATGCCGCAAAAAAGGGAATAAGGG
CGACACGGAAATGTTGAATACTCATACTCTTCCTTTTTCAATATTATTGAAGCATTTATCAGGGTTATTG
TCTCATGAGCGGATACATATTTGAATGTATTTAGAAAAATAAACAAATAGGGGTTCCGCGCACATTTCCC
CGAAAAGTGCCACCTGACGTC
Features (pLannotate 1.2.2; 21 found; start..end, strand, type, name):
     28..80      -  misc_feature   bom (fragment): basis of mobility region from pBR322
    235..614     +  enhancer       CMV enhancer: human cytomegalovirus immediate early enhancer
    615..818     +  promoter       CMV promoter: human cytomegalovirus (CMV) immediate early promoter
    814..847     +  LTR            5' LTR (truncated) (fragment): truncated 5' long terminal repeat (LTR) from HIV-1
    863..881     +  promoter       T7 promoter: promoter for bacteriophage T7 RNA polymerase
    949..1665    +  CDS            EGFP: EGFP is a basic (constitutively fluorescent) green fluorescent protein published in 1996, derived from Aequorea victoria. It is reported to be a rapidly-maturing weak dimer with moderate acid sensitivity.
   1672..1899    +  CDS            Tnrc6a (fragment): TNR6A_MOUSE - Also known as Kiaa1460. Experimental evidence at protein level: Swiss-Prot protein existence level 1. Plays a role in RNA-mediated gene silencing by both micro- RNAs (miRNAs) and short interfering RNAs (siRNAs) (PubMed:22187428). Required for miRNA-dependent repression of translation and for siRNA- dependent endonucleolytic cleavage of complementary mRNAs by argonaute family proteins (PubMed:22187428). As a scaffolding protein, associates with argonaute proteins bound to partially complementary mRNAs, and can simultaneously recruit CCR4-NOT and PAN deadenylase complexes (By simil
   1940..2164    +  polyA_signal   bGH poly(A) signal: bovine growth hormone polyadenylation signal
   2168..2189    +  promoter       SV40 promoter (fragment): SV40 enhancer and early promoter
   2210..2638    +  rep_origin     f1 ori (sequence partly withheld): f1 bacteriophage origin of replication; arrow indicates direction of (+) strand synthesis
   2652..2981    +  promoter       SV40 promoter: SV40 enhancer and early promoter
   3048..3839    +  CDS            neo: KKA2_KLEPN - Also known as kan, nptII. Experimental evidence at protein level: Swiss-Prot protein existence level 1. Resistance to kanamycin, neomycin, paromomycin, ribostamycin, butirosin and gentamicin B. From Klebsiella pneumoniae.
   3863..4021    +  CDS            ble (fragment): BLE_KLEPN - Experimental evidence at protein level: Swiss-Prot protein existence level 1. Binding protein with a strong affinity to the bleomycin family of antibiotics. Binds to CL990; an antimitotic-antibiotic compound. From Klebsiella pneumoniae.
   4016..4137    +  polyA_signal   SV40 poly(A) signal: SV40 polyadenylation signal
   4210..4226    -  protein_bind   lac operator: The lac repressor binds to the lac operator to inhibit transcription in E. coli. This inhibition can be relieved by adding lactose or isopropyl-β-D-thiogalactopyranoside (IPTG). lac repressor encoded by lacI
   4234..4264    -  promoter       lac promoter: promoter for the E. coli lac operon
   4279..4300    -  protein_bind   CAP binding site: CAP binding activates transcription in the presence of cAMP. E. coli catabolite activator protein
   4313..4405    -  CDS            lacI (fragment): lac repressor; lacI; The lac repressor binds to the lac operator to inhibit transcription in E. coli. This inhibition can be relieved by adding lactose or isopropyl-β-D-thiogalactopyranoside (IPTG).
   4588..5173    -  rep_origin     ori: high-copy-number ColE1/pMB1/pBR322/pUC origin of replication
   5344..6204    -  CDS            AmpR: β-lactamase; bla; confers resistance to ampicillin, carbenicillin, and related antibiotics
   6205..6309    -  promoter       AmpR promoter: bla
