[The description below was written by a language model from this plasmid's Addgene catalogue record and pLannotate feature annotations shown in this document.]
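Description:
pmyc-GFP-TNRC6A-(457-532) is a mammalian expression plasmid built on the pcDNA3.1 backbone (6,340 bp in total) that produces a short fragment of human TNRC6A (also called GW182) as a fluorescent fusion protein. It is maintained in E. coli through a high-copy ColE1/pUC-type origin and an ampicillin resistance gene (β-lactamase with its own promoter). An f1 origin is also present. For selection in mammalian cells, an SV40 early promoter drives the neomycin phosphotransferase gene, terminated by an SV40 poly(A) signal, which allows G418 selection of stable transfectants.

The expression cassette uses the human CMV immediate-early enhancer and promoter, followed by the T7 promoter typical of this backbone. These drive an open reading frame in which a Myc epitope and EGFP sit N-terminal to residues 457–532 of TNRC6A, and transcription ends at the bovine growth hormone poly(A) signal. The insert was cloned between NheI and XbaI sites, both of which are retained. The feature table annotates EGFP and, immediately downstream, a roughly 230 bp TNRC6A segment. The automated annotation matched this segment to the mouse orthologue, whereas the catalogue record gives the species as human. The Myc tag is listed in the catalogue but not separately annotated. The short gap between the T7 promoter and EGFP would be consistent with its placement there.

TNRC6A is an Argonaute-associated scaffold protein in microRNA- and siRNA-mediated gene silencing. The associated study concerns its role in directing Argonaute to the nucleus. A Myc- and GFP-tagged fragment like this one suits domain mapping, with fluorescence showing the subcellular localisation of the region and the tags supporting detection or pull-down, although the record does not state what function this particular region has.
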