Addgene plasmid #42010: pmyc-GFP-TNRC6A-(457-532)
Depositing lab: Kumiko Ui-Tei. Depositing organization: The University of Tokyo. Publication: Human TNRC6A is an Argonaute-navigator protein for microRNA-mediated gene silencing in the nucleus. Nishi K, Nishi A, Nagasawa T, Ui-Tei K. RNA. 2013 Jan;19(1):17-35. doi: 10.1261/rna.034769.112. Epub 2012 Nov 13. PubMed 23150874.
Backbone
  Vector backbone: pcDNA3.1
  Backbone size w/o insert (bp): 5338
  Total vector size (bp): 6340
  Vector type: Mammalian Expression
  Selectable markers: Neomycin (select with G418)
Growth in bacteria
  Bacterial resistance: Ampicillin, 100 μg/mL
  Growth temperature: 37°C
  Growth strain: DH5alpha
  Copy number: High Copy
Gene/Insert
  Gene/Insert name: TNRC6A (alt name: GW182)
  Species: H. sapiens (human)
  Mutation: contain aa457-532
  GenBank ID: AAK62026.1
  Entrez Gene: TNRC6A (a.k.a. CAGH26, FAME6, GW1, GW182, TNRC6)
  Promoter: CMV
  Tag / fusion protein: Myc (N terminal on insert); EGFP (N terminal on insert)
  Cloning method: Restriction Enzyme; 5′ cloning site NheI (not destroyed); 3′ cloning site XbaI (not destroyed)
  Sequencing primers: 5′ CGCAAATGGGCGGTAGGCGTG
Terms and licenses: Academic/Nonprofit Terms; Industry Terms: Not Available to Industry
How to cite: pmyc-GFP-TNRC6A-(457-532) was a gift from Kumiko Ui-Tei (Addgene plasmid # 42010 ; http://n2t.net/addgene:42010 ; RRID:Addgene_42010)
