>Addgene plasmid #42010 | pmyc-GFP-TNRC6A-(457-532) | addgene partial sequence | sequence record 59577 | EGFP-C 5'-CATGGTCCTGCTGGAGTTCGTG-3'
TCTCGGCATGGACGAGCTGTACAAGTTCCGGCGGCAAGCTTAGAACTGACTTAGATCCACGTGTCCTGTC
CAACTCTGGTTGGGGACAGACTCCTATTAAGCAGAATACTGCCTGGGATACAGAAACATCACCTAGAGGG
GAACGAAAGACTGACAATGGGACAGAGGCCTGGGGAAGCTCTGCAACACAGACTTTTAACTCAGGGGCAT
GTATAGATAAGACTAGCCCTAATGGTAATGATACCTCATCTGTATCAGGGTGGGGCGATTGATCTAGAGG
GCCCGTTTAAACCCGCTGATCAGCCTCGACTGTGCCTTCTAGTTGCCAGCCATCTGTTGTTTGCCCCTCC
CCCGTGCCTTCCTTGACCCTGGAAGGTGCCACTCCCACTGTCCTTTCCTAATAAAATGAGGAAATTGCAT
CGCATTGTCTGAGTAGGTGTCATTCTATTCTGGGGGGTGGGGTGGGGCAGGACAGCAAGGGGGAGGATTG
GGAAGACAATAGCAGGCATGCTGGGGATGCGGTGGGCTCTATGGCTTCTGAGGCGGAAAGAACCAGCTGG
GGCTCTAGGGGGTATCCCC
[124 nt withheld, positions 580-703]
C
[91 nt withheld, positions 705-795]
A
[49 nt withheld, positions 797-845]
CCTTTGACGTTGGAGTCCACGTTCTTT
[37 nt withheld, positions 873-909]
ACCCTATCTCGGTCTATTCTTTTGATTTATAAGGGATTTTGCCGATTTCGGCCTATTGGTTAAAAAATG
