>Addgene plasmid #42010 | pmyc-GFP-TNRC6A-(457-532) | addgene partial sequence | sequence record 59977 | CMV-F 5'-CGCAAATGGGCGGTAGGCGTG-3'
AGCAGAGCTCTCTGGCTAACTAGAGAACCCACTGCTTACTGGCTTATCGAAATTAATACGACTCACTATA
GGGAGACCCAAGCTGGCTAGCCCACCATGGAACAAAAACTCATCTCAGAAGAGGATCTGTCCGGCGGCAT
GGTGAGCAAGGGCGAGGAGCTGTTCACCGGGGTGGTGCCCATCCTGGTCGAGCTGGACGGCGACGTAAAC
GGCCACAAGTTCAGCGTGTCCGGCGAGGGCGAGGGCGATGCCACCTACGGCAAGCTGACCCTGAAGTTCA
TCTGCACCACCGGCAAGCTGCCCGTGCCCTGGCCCACCCTCGTGACCACCCTGACCTACGGCGTGCAGTG
CTTCAGCCGCTACCCCGACCACATGAAGCAGCACGACTTCTTCAAGTCCGCCATGCCCGAAGGCTACGTC
CAGGAGCGCACCATCTTCTTCAAGGACGACGGCAACTACAAGACCCGCGCCGAGGTGAAGTTCGAGGGCG
ACACCCTGGTGAACCGCATCGAGCTGAAGGGCATCGACTTCAAGGAGGACGGCAACATCCTGGGGCACAA
GCTGGAGTACAACTACAACAGCCACAACGTCTATATCATGGCCGACAAGCAGAAGAACGGCATCAAGGTG
AACTTCAAGATCCGCCACAACATCGAGGACGGCAGCGTGCAGCTCGCCGACCACTACCAGCAGAACACCC
CCATCGGCGACGGCCCCGTGCTGCTGCCCGACAACCACTACCTGAGCACCCAGTCCGCCCTGAGCAAAGA
CCCCAACGAGAAGCGCGATCACATGGTCCTGCTGGAGTTCGTGACCGCCGCCGGGATCACTCTCGGCATG
GACGAGCTGTACAAGTCCGGCGGCAAGCTTAGAACTGACTTAGATCCACGTGTCCTGTCCAACTCTGGTT
GGGGACAGACTCCTATTAAGCAGAATACTGCCTGGGA
